>Addgene plasmid #241230 | PLJR965_Rv1633 | addgene full sequence | sequence record 483390 | Addgene NGS Result
AATAAACGAAAGGCTCAGTCGAAAGACTGGGCCTTTCGTTTATCTGTTGTTTGAAAAAAAAAAGCGCCGC
AACTGCGGCGCTTTTTTTTTTGAATTCTCTGACCAGGGAAAATAGCCCTCTGACCTGGGGATTTGCGATC
CCTATCAGTGATAGATATAATCTGGGAACATGTGACTCGTCGATAACGAGGTTTTTGTACTCGAAAGAAG
CTACAAAGATAAGGCTTCATGCCGAAATCAACACCCTGTCATTTTATGGCAGGGTGTTTTTTTTTTGTCG
ACTTGGGGACCCTAGAGGTCCCCTTTTTTATTTTTTTGGATGAAGAGCATTATCAATGGCTCTTCACAGG
AAGCTTAAAAAAAAAAGCCCCGCGATTGCGGGGCTTTTTTTTTTTAATACGGTTATCCACAGAATCAGGG
GATAACGCAGGAAAGAACATGTGAGCAAAAGGCCAGCAAAAGGCCAGGAACCGTAAAAAGGCCGCGTTGC
TGGCGTTTTTCCATAGGCTCCGCCCCCCTGACGAGCATCACAAAAATCGACGCTCAAGTCAGAGGTGGCG
AAACCCGACAGGACTATAAAGATACCAGGCGTTTCCCCCTGGAAGCTCCCTCGTGCGCTCTCCTGTTCCG
ACCCTGCCGCTTACCGGATACCTGTCCGCCTTTCTCCCCTCGGGAAGCGTGGCGCTTTCTCATAGCTCAC
GCTGTAGGTATCTCAGTTCGGTGTAGGTCGTTCGCTCCAAGCTGGGCTGTGTGCACGAACCCCCCGTTCA
GCCCGACCGCTGCGCCTTATCCGGTAACTATCGTCTTGAGTCCAACCCGGTAAGACACGACTTATCGCCA
CTGGCAGCAGCCACTGGTAACAGGATTAGCAGAGCGAGGTATGTAGGCGGTGCTACAGAGTTCTTGAAGT
GGTGGCCTAACTACGGCTACACTAGAAGGACAGTATTTGGTATCTGCGCTCTGCTGAAGCCAGTTACCTT
CGGAAAAAGAGTTGGTAGCTCTTGATCCGGCAAACAAACCACCGCTGGTAGCGGTGGTTTTTTTGTTTGC
AAGCAGCAGATTACGCGCAGAAAAAAAGGATCTCAAGAAGATCCTTTGATCTTTTCTACGGGGTCTGACG
CTCATGGAACAATAAACGAAAGGCTCAGTCGAAAGACTGGGCCTTTCGTTTATCTGTTGTTTGAAAAAAA
AAAGCCCCGCGATTGCGGGGCTTTTTTTTTTCATATGTCTGACCAGGGAAAATAGCCCTCTGACCTGGGG
ATTTGACTTCCCTATCAGTGATAGAGATAATCTGGGAGTCCCTATCAGTGATAGAGAACGCGGTATCGAT
ATGTCGGACCTGGTGCTGGGCCTGGCCATCGGCATCGGCTCGGTGGGCGTGGGCATCCTGAACAAGGTGA
CCGGCGAGATCATCCACAAGAACTCGCGCATCTTCCCGGCCGCCCAGGCCGAGAACAACCTGGTGCGCCG
CACCAACCGCCAGGGCCGCCGCCTGGCCCGCCGCAAGAAGCACCGCCGCGTGCGCCTGAACCGCCTGTTC
GAGGAGTCGGGCCTGATCACCGACTTCACCAAGATCTCGATCAACCTGAACCCGTACCAGCTGCGCGTGA
AGGGCCTGACCGACGAGCTGTCGAACGAGGAGCTGTTCATCGCCCTGAAGAACATGGTGAAGCACCGCGG
CATCTCGTACCTGGACGACGCCTCGGACGACGGCAACTCGTCGGTGGGCGACTACGCCCAGATCGTGAAG
GAGAACTCGAAGCAGCTGGAGACCAAGACCCCGGGCCAGATCCAGCTGGAGCGCTACCAGACCTACGGCC
AGCTGCGCGGCGACTTCACCGTGGAGAAGGACGGCAAGAAGCACCGCCTGATCAACGTGTTCCCGACCTC
GGCCTACCGCTCGGAGGCCCTGCGCATCCTGCAGACCCAGCAGGAGTTCAACCCGCAGATCACCGACGAG
TTCATCAACCGCTACCTGGAGATCCTGACCGGCAAGCGCAAGTACTACCACGGCCCGGGCAACGAGAAGT
CGCGCACCGACTACGGCCGCTACCGCACCTCGGGCGAGACCCTGGACAACATCTTCGGCATCCTGATCGG
CAAGTGCACCTTCTACCCGGACGAGTTCCGCGCCGCCAAGGCCTCGTACACCGCCCAGGAGTTCAACCTG
CTGAACGACCTGAACAACCTGACCGTGCCGACCGAGACCAAGAAGCTGTCGAAGGAGCAGAAGAACCAGA
TCATCAACTACGTGAAGAACGAGAAGGCCATGGGCCCGGCCAAGCTGTTCAAGTACATCGCCAAGCTGCT
GTCGTGCGACGTGGCCGACATCAAGGGCTACCGCATCGACAAGTCGGGCAAGGCCGAGATCCACACCTTC
GAGGCCTACCGCAAGATGAAGACCCTGGAGACCCTGGACATCGAGCAGATGGACCGCGAGACCCTGGACA
AGCTGGCCTACGTGCTGACCCTGAACACCGAGCGCGAGGGCATCCAGGAGGCCCTGGAGCACGAGTTCGC
CGACGGCTCGTTCTCGCAGAAGCAGGTGGACGAGCTGGTGCAGTTCCGCAAGGCCAACTCGTCGATCTTC
GGCAAGGGCTGGCACAACTTCTCGGTGAAGCTGATGATGGAGCTGATCCCGGAGCTGTACGAGACCTCGG
AGGAGCAGATGACCATCCTGACCCGCCTGGGCAAGCAGAAGACCACCTCGTCGTCGAACAAGACCAAGTA
CATCGACGAGAAGCTGCTGACCGAGGAGATCTACAACCCGGTGGTGGCCAAGTCGGTGCGCCAGGCCATC
AAGATCGTGAACGCCGCCATCAAGGAGTACGGCGACTTCGACAACATCGTGATCGAGATGGCCCGCGAGA
CCAACGAGGACGACGAGAAGAAGGCCATCCAGAAGATCCAGAAGGCCAACAAGGACGAGAAGGACGCCGC
CATGCTGAAGGCCGCCAACCAGTACAACGGCAAGGCCGAGCTGCCGCACTCGGTGTTCCACGGCCACAAG
CAGCTGGCCACCAAGATCCGCCTGTGGCACCAGCAGGGCGAGCGCTGCCTGTACACCGGCAAGACCATCT
CGATCCACGACCTGATCAACAACTCGAACCAGTTCGAGGTGGACGCCATCCTGCCGCTGTCGATCACCTT
CGACGACTCGCTGGCCAACAAGGTGCTGGTGTACGCCACCGCCAACCAGGAGAAGGGCCAGCGCACCCCG
TACCAGGCCCTGGACTCGATGGACGACGCCTGGTCGTTCCGCGAGCTGAAGGCCTTCGTGCGCGAGTCGA
AGACCCTGTCGAACAAGAAGAAGGAGTACCTGCTGACCGAGGAGGACATCTCGAAGTTCGACGTGCGCAA
GAAGTTCATCGAGCGCAACCTGGTGGACACCCGCTACGCCTCGCGCGTGGTGCTGAACGCCCTGCAGGAG
CACTTCCGCGCCCACAAGATCGACACCAAGGTGTCGGTGGTGCGCGGCCAGTTCACCTCGCAGCTGCGCC
GCCACTGGGGCATCGAGAAGACCCGCGACACCTACCACCACCACGCCGTGGACGCCCTGATCATCGCCGC
CTCGTCGCAGCTGAACCTGTGGAAGAAGCAGAAGAACACCCTGGTGTCGTACTCGGAGGACCAGCTGCTG
GACATCGAGACCGGCGAGCTGATCTCGGACGACGAGTACAAGGAGTCGGTGTTCAAGGCCCCGTACCAGC
ACTTCGTGGACACCCTGAAGTCGAAGGAGTTCGAGGACTCGATCCTGTTCTCGTACCAGGTGGACTCGAA
GTTCAACCGCAAGATCTCGGACGCCACCATCTACGCCACCCGCCAGGCCAAGGTGGGCAAGGACAAGGCC
GACGAGACCTACGTGCTGGGCAAGATCAAGGACATCTACACCCAGGACGGCTACGACGCCTTCATGAAGA
TCTACAAGAAGGACAAGTCGAAGTTCCTGATGTACCGCCACGACCCGCAGACCTTCGAGAAGGTGATCGA
GCCGATCCTGGAGAACTACCCGAACAAGCAGATCAACGACAAGGGCAAGGAGGTGCCGTGCAACCCGTTC
CTGAAGTACAAGGAGGAGCACGGCTACATCCGCAAGTACTCGAAGAAGGGCAACGGCCCGGAGATCAAGT
CGCTGAAGTACTACGACTCGAAGCTGGGCAACCACATCGACATCACCCCGAAGGACTCGAACAACAAGGT
GGTGCTGCAGTCGGTGTCGCCGTGGCGCGCCGACGTGTACTTCAACAAGACCACCGGCAAGTACGAGATC
CTGGGCCTGAAGTACGCCGACCTGCAGTTCGACAAGGGCACCGGCACCTACAAGATCTCGCAGGAGAAGT
ACAACGACATCAAGAAGAAGGAGGGCGTGGACTCGGACTCGGAGTTCAAGTTCACCCTGTACAAGAACGA
CCTGCTGCTGGTGAAGGACACCGAGACCAAGGAGCAGCAGCTGTTCCGCTTCCTGTCGCGCACCATGCCG
AAGCAGAAGCACTACGTGGAGCTGAAGCCGTACGACAAGCAGAAGTTCGAGGGCGGCGAGGCCCTGATCA
AGGTGCTGGGCAACGTGGCCAACTCGGGCCAGTGCAAGAAGGGCCTGGGCAAGTCGAACATCTCGATCTA
CAAGGTGCGCACCGACGTGCTGGGCAACCAGCACATCATCAAGAACGAGGGCGACAAGCCGAAGCTGGAC
TTCTAAATACTCTGGCCATTTTTCTTTACCGCCTTTGAGTGAGCTGATACCGCTCGCCGCAGCCGAACGA
CCGAGCGCAACGCGTGCGGCCGCTGATTAGCTAAGCAGAAGGCCATCCTGACGGATGGCCTTTTTCTAGA
AAAAAAAAAAGCGCCGCAACTGCGGCGCTTTTTTTTTTTTAATTAAGTGATAGATTGCGATGCGTGTGCT
CGGTTGATATAATCTGTCAGATCAGGAGGACTTCGCATGTCGCGGTTGGATAAGTCCAAGGTCATCAACT
CGGCGCTGGAGCTGCTGAACGAGGTCGGTATCGAGGGACTGACCACGCGCAAGTTGGCCCAAAAGCTCGG
CGTGGAACAACCGACCCTCTACTGGCACGTGAAGAACAAGCGCGCGCTGCTGGATGCGTTGGCCATCGAG
ATGCTGGATCGCCATCACACGCACTTTTGCCCCCTGGAGGGCGAGAGCTGGCAGGATTTTCTGCGGAACA
ACGCGAAGTCGTTCCGGTGCGCCCTCCTGAGCCATCGGGATGGCGCCAAAGTCCACTTGGGCACCCGCCC
GACCGAGAAGCAATACGAGACCCTGGAGAACCAGCTGGCCTTCCTCTGTCAACAGGGTTTTTCGTTGGAG
AACGCCCTGTATGCCCTGTCCGCCGTGGGACACTTCACCTTGGGCTGCGTGTTGGAGGATCAGGAACATC
AGGTGGCGAAAGAGGAACGGGAGACCCCCACGACGGATTCGATGCCCCCGTTGTTGCGCCAGGCGATCGA
ACTGTTTGACCACCAGGGCGCCGAACCCGCCTTTTTGTTCGGGCTGGAGCTGATCATCTGCGGGCTGGAA
AAGCAACTGAAGTGCGAAAGCGGTTCGTGATAACGCCGAAAACCCCGCTTCGGCGGGGTTTTGCCGCGGT
CTGCGTTGTCGGGAAGATTTAAAATAAAAAAGGGGACCTCTAGGGTCCCCAATTAAATAGTTAACACTAG
TATTAAAAAAAAAAGCCCCGCGATTGCGGGGCTTTTTTTTTTCGACGGCGAGGGTTCCGACCGCTGCAAC
TCCCGGTGCAACCTTGTCCCGGTCTATTCTCTTCACTGCACCAGCTCCAATCTGGTGTGAATGCCCCTCG
TCTGTTCGCGCAGGCGGGGGGCTCTATTCGTTTGTCAGCATCGAAAGTAGCCAGATCAGGGATGCGTTGC
AACCGCGTATGCCCAGGTCAGAAGAGTCGCACAAGAGTTGCAGACCCCTGGAAAGAAAAATGGCCAGAGG
GCGAAAACACCCTCTGACCAGCGGAGCGGGCGACGGGAATCGAACCCGCGTAGCTAGTTTGGAAGAATGG
GTGTCTGCCGACCACATATATGGGCCGGTCAAGATAGGTTTTTACCCCCTCTCGGCTGCATCCTCTAAGT
GGAAAGAAATTGCAGGTCGTAGAAGCGCGTTGAAGCCTGAGAGTTGCACAGGAGTTGCAACCCGGTAGCC
TTGTTCACGACGAGAGGAGACCTAGTTGGCACGTCGCGGATGGGGATCGCTGAAGACTCAGCGCAGCGGG
AGGATCCAAGCCTCATACGTCAACCCGCAGGACGGTGTGAGGTACTACGCGCTGCAGACCTACGACAACA
AGATGGACGCCGAAGCCTGGCTCGCGGGCGAGAAGCGGCTCATCGAGATGGAGACCTGGACCCCTCCACA
GGACCGGGCGAAGAAGGCAGCCGCCAGCGCCATCACGCTGGAGGAGTACACCCGGAAGTGGCTCGTGGAG
CGCGACCTCGCAGACGGCACCAGGGATCTGTACAGCGGGCACGCGGAGCGCCGCATCTACCCGGTGCTAG
GTGAAGTGGCGGTCACAGAGATGACGCCAGCTCTGGTGCGTGCGTGGTGGGCCGGGATGGGTAGGAAGCA
CCCGACTGCCCGCCGGCATGCCTACAACGTCCTCCGGGCGGTGATGAACACAGCGGTCGAGGACAAGCTG
ATCGCAGAGAACCCGTGCCGGATCGAGCAGAAGGCAGCCGATGAGCGCGACGTAGAGGCGCTGACGCCTG
AGGAGCTGGACATCGTCGCCGCTGAGATCTTCGTGCACTACCGGATCGCGGCATACATCCTGGCGTGGAC
GAGCCTCCGGTTCGGAGAGCTGATCGAGCTTCGCCGCAAGGACATCGTGGACGACGGCATGACGATGAAG
CTCCGGGTGCGCCGTGGCGCTTCCCGCGTGGGGAACAAGATCGTCGTTGGCAACGCCAAGACCGTCCGGT
CGAAGCGTCCTGTGACGGTTCCGCCTCACGTCGCGGAGATGATCCGAGCGCACATGAAGGACCGTACGAA
GATGAACAAGGGCCCCGAGGCATTCCTGGTGACCACGACGCAGGGCAACCGGCTGTCGAAGTCCGCGTTC
ACCAAGTCGCTGAAGCGTGGCTACGCCAAGATCGGTCGGCCGGAACTCCGCATCCACGACCTCCGCGCTG
TCGGCGCTACGTTCGCCGCTCAGGCAGGTGCGACGACCAAGGAGCTGATGGCCCGCCTCGGTCACACGAC
TCCTAGGATGGCGATGAAGTACCAGATGGCGTCTGAGGCCCGCGACGAGGCTATCGCTGAGGCGATGTCC
AAGCTGGCCAAGACCTCCTGAAACGCAAAAAGCCCCCCTCCCAAGGACACTGAGTCCTAAAGAGGGGGGT
TTCTTGTCAGTACGCGAAGAACCACGCCTGGCCGCGAGCGCCAGCACCGCCGCTCTGTGCGGAGACCTGG
GCACCAGCCCCGCCGCCGCCAGGAGCATTGCCGTTCCCGCCAGCTAGCCACCTGACGTCGGGGGGGGGGG
AAAGCCACGTTGTGTCTCAAAATCTCTGATGTTACATTGCACAAGATAAAAATATATCATCATGAACAAT
AAAACTGTCTGCTTACATAAACAGTAATACAAGGGGTGTTATGAGCCATATTCAACGGGAAACGTCTTGC
TCGAGGCCGCGATTAAATTCCAACATGGATGCTGATTTATATGGGTATAAATGGGCTCGCGATAATGTCG
GGCAATCAGGTGCGACAATCTATCGCTTGTATGGGAAGCCCCATGCGCCAGAGTTGTTTCTGAAACATGG
CAAAGGTAGCGTTGCCAATGATGTTACAGATGAGATGGTCAGACTAAACTGGCTGACGGAATTTATGCCT
CTTCCGACCATCAAGCATTTTATCCGTACTCCTGATGATGCATGGTTACTCACCACTGCGATCCCCGGGA
AAACAGCATTCCAGGTATTAGAAGAATATCCTGATTCAGGTGAAAATATTGTTGATGCGCTGGCAGTGTT
CCTGCGCCGGTTGCATTCGATTCCTGTTTGTAATTGTCCTTTTAACAGCGATCGCGTATTTCGCCTCGCT
CAGGCGCAATCACGAATGAATAACGGTTTGGTTGATGCGAGTGATTTTGATGACGAGCGTAATGGCTGGC
CTGTTGAACAAGTCTGGAAAGAAATGCATAATCTTTTGCCATTCTCACCGGATTCAGTCGTCACTCATGG
TGATTTCTCACTTGATAACCTTATTTTTGACGAGGGGAAATTAATAGGTTGTATTGATGTTGGACGAGTC
GGAATCGCAGACCGATACCAGGATCTTGCCATCCTATGGAACTGCCTCGGTGAGTTTTCTCCTTCATTAC
AGAAACGGCTTTTTCAAAAATATGGTATTGATAATCCTGATATGAATAAATTGCAGTTTCATTTGATGCT
CGATGAGTTTTTCTAATCAGAATTGGTTAATTGGTTGTAACACTGGCAGAGCATTACGCTGACTTGACGG
GACGGCGGCTTTGTTGAATAAATCGAACTTTTGCTGAGTTGAAGGATCAGATCACGCATCTTCCCGACAA
CGCAGACCGTTCCGTGGCAAAGCAAAAGTTCAAAATCACCAACTGGTCCACCTACAACAAAGCTCTCACC
AACCGTGGCTCCCTCACGATATC
Features (pLannotate 1.2.2; 14 found; start..end, strand, type, name):
      4..53      +  terminator     rrnB T1 terminator (fragment): transcription terminator T1 from the E. coli rrnB gene
    138..155     +  promoter       PLtetO-1 promoter (fragment): modified phage lambda PL promoter with tet operator sites (Lutz and Bujard, 1997)
    206..266     +  misc_RNA       St1 gRNA scaffold (fragment): guide RNA scaffold for the Streptococcus thermophilus CRISPR/Cas9 system (Esvelt et al., 2013)
    498..1086    -  rep_origin     ori: high-copy-number ColE1/pMB1/pBR322/pUC origin of replication
   1134..1183    +  terminator     rrnB T1 terminator (fragment): transcription terminator T1 from the E. coli rrnB gene
   1263..1289    +  promoter       PLtetO-1 promoter (fragment): modified phage lambda PL promoter with tet operator sites (Lutz and Bujard, 1997)
   1299..1320    +  promoter       tight TRE promoter (fragment): Tet-responsive promoter PTight, consisting of seven tet operator sequences followed by the minimal CMV promoter
   1331..4693    +  CDS            cas9-1: CAS9A_STRTD - Also known as csn1. Experimental evidence at protein level: Swiss-Prot protein existence level 1. CRISPR (clustered regularly interspaced short palindromic repeat) is an adaptive immune system that provides protection against mobile genetic elements (viruses, transposable elements and conjugative plasmids). CRISPR clusters contain spacers, sequences complementary to antecedent mobile elements, and target invading nucleic acids. CRISPR clusters are transcribed and processed into CRISPR RNA (crRNA). In type II CRISPR systems correct processing of pre-crRNA requires a trans- encoded
   4797..4824    +  terminator     rrnB T2 terminator: transcription terminator T2 from the E. coli rrnB gene
   4937..5557    +  CDS            tetR: TETR2_ECOLX - Experimental evidence at protein level: Swiss-Prot protein existence level 1. TetR is the repressor of the tetracycline resistance element; its N-terminal region forms a helix-turn-helix structure and binds DNA. Binding of tetracycline to TetR reduces the repressor affinity for the tetracycline resistance gene (tetA) promoter operator sites. From Escherichia coli.
   6186..7298    +  CDS            33: VINT_BPML5 - Also known as int. Protein inferred from homology: Swiss-Prot protein existence level 3. Integrase is necessary for integration of the phage into the host genome by site-specific recombination. From Mycobacterium phage L5 (Mycobacteriophage L5).
   7360..7464    -  CDS            32 (fragment): VG32_BPML5 - Protein predicted: Swiss-Prot protein existence level 4. From Mycobacterium phage L5 (Mycobacteriophage L5).
   7601..8416    +  CDS            KanR: aminoglycoside phosphotransferase; aph(3')-Ia; confers resistance to kanamycin in bacteria or G418 (Geneticin®) in eukaryotes
   8557..8628    +  CDS            TRA2_ECOLX (fragment): Protein predicted: Swiss-Prot protein existence level 4. Required for transposition of transposon Tn903. From Escherichia coli.
