[The description below was written by a language model from this plasmid's Addgene catalogue record and pLannotate feature annotations shown in this document.]
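Description:
PLJR965_Rv1633 is a single-plasmid CRISPR interference vector for silencing the gene Rv1633 in Mycobacterium tuberculosis H37Rv, built on the PLJR965 backbone. It is an E. coli–mycobacteria integrating shuttle plasmid. A ColE1/pMB1-type origin supports propagation in E. coli; the annotation tool labels this origin high-copy, although the catalogue lists the plasmid as low copy. A kanamycin resistance gene, aph(3')-Ia, provides selection in both hosts. No mycobacterial replication origin is annotated. Instead, the plasmid carries the mycobacteriophage L5 integrase gene, and per the catalogue description the L5 attP site, so it is maintained in mycobacteria by site-specific integration into the chromosomal L5 attachment site as a stable single copy.

The payload has three functional units. The first is a short 23-nt targeting sequence against Rv1633, fused to the Streptococcus thermophilus CRISPR1 guide RNA scaffold and placed downstream of a promoter containing tet operator sequences. The second is a roughly 3.4 kb Cas9 coding sequence of S. thermophilus origin, which the record describes as the nuclease-dead dCas9 form. It also sits behind a tet operator–bearing promoter and is followed by an rrnB T2 terminator. The third is a tetR gene encoding the Tet repressor. rrnB T1 terminator fragments upstream of the sgRNA and dCas9 cassettes insulate them from read-through transcription.

TetR keeps both the guide and dCas9 repressed until a tetracycline-class inducer relieves binding at the operators. The dCas9–sgRNA complex then binds the Rv1633 locus and blocks its transcription without cleaving DNA. The construct is therefore suited to inducible knockdown of Rv1633 for studying gene function or essentiality in M. tuberculosis.
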