Addgene plasmid #241230: PLJR965_Rv1633
Purpose: CRISPRi gene silencing plasmid with sgRNA (Rv1633) dCas9 TetR and KanR L5 Int attP for M. tuberculosis
Depositing lab: Kyu Rhee. Depositing organization: Cornell University.
Backbone
  Vector backbone: PLJR965
  Vector type: Bacterial Expression
Growth in bacteria
  Bacterial resistance: Kanamycin, 50 μg/mL
  Growth temperature: 37°C
  Growth strain: DH5alpha
  Copy number: Low Copy
Gene/Insert
  Gene/Insert name: Rv1633 sgRNA (alt name: dcas9 TetR)
  gRNA/shRNA sequence: ACATGTGACTCGTCGATAACGAG
  Species: Mycobacterium tuberculosis (H37Rv)
  Insert size (bp): 23
  Mutation: WT
  Cloning method: Restriction Enzyme; 5′ cloning site Unknown (unknown if destroyed); 3′ cloning site Unknown (unknown if destroyed)
Terms and licenses: Academic/Nonprofit Terms; Industry Terms: Not Available to Industry
How to cite: PLJR965_Rv1633 was a gift from Kyu Rhee (Addgene plasmid # 241230 ; http://n2t.net/addgene:241230 ; RRID:Addgene_241230)
